>Addgene plasmid #184763 | EMC1-2EGFP-ter-NAT | addgene full sequence | sequence record 382611 | Addgene NGS Result
GAACGCGGCCGCCAGCTGAAGCTTCATTTACTGTTCAAATTGAATCCCGGCAAGAATACGGATGTACCAA
TAGTTGCCAACAACCATTCTAGTTCCCACATATTCGTCACAGAGCATGACACGAATGGCATTTATGGCTA
CATAATCGAAAACGATACGGTAAAACAAACTTGGAAAAAAGCCGTAAATTCGAAAGAGAAAATGGTGGCA
TATAGCAAGAGGGAAACAACAAACCTAAACACTCTTGGTATTACACTAGGTGACAAATCGGTTCTTTATA
AATATTTGTACCCCAACCTAGCGGCTTATCTGATCGCTAATGAAGAACATCATACAATCACTTTTAACTT
AATTGATACCATTACAGGAGAAATCCTCATTACCCAAGAGCACAAGGATTCTCCGGATTTTAGGTTTCCA
ATGGATATTGTTTTCGGTGAATATTGGGTCGTTTATTCCTATTTCAGTTCTGAACCTGTTCCAGAACAAA
AGTTAGTAGTGGTGGAATTATATGAGTCACTAACCCCAGATGAGCGTTTGTCTAACTCAAGCGACAATTT
TTCTTATGATCCATTGACTGGACACATTAACAAACCTCAATTTCAAACTAAACAATTCATTTTTCCCGAG
ATTATCAAAACAATGTCCATTTCCAAGACAACGGATGATATTACCACAAAGGCAATCGTTATGGAATTAG
AAAATGGACAAATCACCTACATACCAAAGCTTTTATTGAATGCAAGAGGTAAACCAGCAGAAGAAATGGC
CAAGGATAAGAAAAAAGAGTTTATGGCTACCCCATACACGCCAGTTATCCCAATTAATGATAATTTCATT
ATCACTCATTTCAGAAATCTATTGCCAGGATCCGATTCGCAGTTGATCTCCATCCCAACCAATCTGGAAT
CCACAAGCATTATATGTGATCTAGGCCTTGATGTATTTTGTACAAGGATCACACCTTCGGGCCAATTTGA
TTTAATGAGTCCTACTTTCGAAAAGGGTAAATTGCTTATTACTATATTCGTCTTGTTGGTGATCACGTAT
TTTATCCGTCCTTCTGTTTCAAACAAGAAGTTGAAATCCCAATGGCTAATTAAAGCTTCGTACGCTGCAG
GTCGACGGATCGGTGACGGTGCTGGTTTAATTAACATGTCTAAAGGTGAAGAATTATTCACTGGTGTTGT
CCCAATTTTGGTTGAATTAGATGGTGATGTTAATGGTCACAAATTTTCTGTCTCCGGTGAAGGTGAAGGT
GATGCTACTTACGGTAAATTGACCTTAAAATTTATTTGTACTACTGGTAAATTGCCAGTTCCATGGCCAA
CCTTAGTCACTACTTTAACTTATGGTGTTCAATGTTTTTCTAGATACCCAGATCATATGAAACAACATGA
CTTTTTCAAGTCTGCCATGCCAGAAGGTTATGTTCAAGAAAGAACTATTTTTTTCAAAGATGACGGTAAC
TACAAGACCAGAGCTGAAGTCAAGTTTGAAGGTGATACCTTAGTTAATAGAATCGAATTAAAAGGTATTG
ATTTTAAAGAAGATGGTAACATTTTAGGTCACAAATTGGAATACAACTATAACTCTCACAATGTTTACAT
CATGGCTGACAAACAAAAGAATGGTATCAAAGTTAACTTCAAAATTAGACACAACATTGAAGATGGTTCT
GTTCAATTAGCTGACCATTATCAACAAAATACTCCAATTGGTGATGGTCCAGTCTTGTTACCAGACAACC
ATTACTTATCCACTCAATCTGCCTTATCCAAAGATCCAAACGAAAAGAGAGACCACATGGTCTTGTTAGA
ATTTGTTACTGCTGCTGGTATTACCCATGGTATTGATGAATTGTACAAAATTCCAGTTCCAACGCGTGAT
CTAGAGAAGCCATTCATGTCTAAAGGTGAAGAATTATTCACTGGTGTTGTCCCAATTTTGGTTGAATTAG
ATGGTGATGTTAATGGTCACAAATTTTCTGTCTCCGGTGAAGGTGAAGGTGATGCTACTTACGGTAAATT
GACCTTAAAATTTATTTGTACTACTGGTAAATTGCCAGTTCCATGGCCAACCTTAGTCACTACTTTAACT
TATGGTGTTCAATGTTTTTCTAGATACCCAGATCATATGAAACAACATGACTTTTTCAAGTCTGCCATGC
CAGAAGGTTATGTTCAAGAAAGAACTATTTTTTTCAAAGATGACGGTAACTACAAGACCAGAGCTGAAGT
CAAGTTTGAAGGTGATACCTTAGTTAATAGAATCGAATTAAAAGGTATTGATTTTAAAGAAGATGGTAAC
ATTTTAGGTCACAAATTGGAATACAACTATAACTCTCACAATGTTTACATCATGGCTGACAAACAAAAGA
ATGGTATCAAAGTTAACTTCAAAATTAGACACAACATTGAAGATGGTTCTGTTCAATTAGCTGACCATTA
TCAACAAAATACTCCAATTGGTGATGGTCCAGTCTTGTTACCAGACAACCATTACTTATCCACTCAATCT
GCCTTATCCAAAGATCCAAACGAAAAGAGAGACCACATGGTCTTGTTAGAATTTGTTACTGCTGCTGGTA
TTACCCATGGTATGGATGAATTATATAAATAAGGCGCGCCACTTCTAAATAAGCGAATTTCTTATGATTT
ATGATTTTTATTATTAAATAAGTTATAAAAAAAATAAGTGTATACAAATTTTAAAGTGACTCTTAGGTTT
TAAAACGAAAATTCTTATTCTTGAGTAACTCTTTCCTGTAGGTCAGGTTGCTTTCTCAGGTATAGTATGA
GGTCGCTCTTATTGACCACACCTCTACCGGCAGATCCGCTAGGGATAACAGGGTAATATAGATCTGTTTA
GCTTGCCTCGTCCCCGCCGGGTCACCCGGCCAGCGACATGGAGGCCCAGAATACCCTCCTTGACAGTCTT
GACGTGCGCAGCTCAGGGGCATGATGTGACTGTCGCCCGTACATTTAGCCCATACATCCCCATGTATAAT
CATTTGCATCCATACATTTTGATGGCCGCACGGCGCGAAGCAAAAATTACGGCTCCTCGCTGCAGACCTG
CGAGCAGGGAAACGCTCCCCTCACAGACGCGTTGAATTGTCCCCACGCCGCGCCCCTGTAGAGAAATATA
AAAGGTTAGGATTTGCCACTGAGGTTCTTCTTTCATATACTTCCTTTTAAAATCTTGCTAGGATACAGTT
CTCACATCACATCCGAACATAAACAACCATGGGTACCACTCTTGACGACACGGCTTACCGGTACCGCACC
AGTGTCCCGGGGGACGCCGAGGCCATCGAGGCACTGGATGGGTCCTTCACCACCGACACCGTCTTCCGCG
TCACCGCCACCGGGGACGGCTTCACCCTGCGGGAGGTGCCGGTGGACCCGCCCCTGACCAAGGTGTTCCC
CGACGACGAATCGGACGACGAATCGGACGACGGGGAGGACGGCGACCCGGACTCCCGGACGTTCGTCGCG
TACGGGGACGACGGCGACCTGGCGGGCTTCGTGGTCGTCTCGTACTCCGGCTGGAACCGCCGGCTGACCG
TCGAGGACATCGAGGTCGCCCCGGAGCACCGGGGGCACGGGGTCGGGCGCGCGTTGATGGGGCTCGCGAC
GGAGTTCGCCCGCGAGCGGGGCGCCGGGCACCTCTGGCTGGAGGTCACCAACGTCAACGCACCGGCGATC
CACGCGTACCGGCGGATGGGGTTCACCCTCTGCGGCCTGGACACCGCCCTGTACGACGGCACCGCCTCGG
ACGGCGAGCAGGCGCTCTACATGAGCATGCCCTGCCCCTAATCAGTACTGACAATAAAAAGATTCTTGTT
TTCAAGAACTTGTCATTTGTATAGTTTTTTTATATTGTAGTTGTTCTATTTTAATCAAATGTTAGCGTGA
TTTATATTTTTTTTCGCCTCGACATCATCTGCCCAGATGCGAAGTTAAGTGCGCAGAAAGTAATATCATG
CGTCAATCGTATGTGAATGCTGGTCGCTATACTGCTGTCGATTCGATACTAACGCCGCCATCCAGTGTCG
AAAACGAGCTCTCGAGAACCCTTAATATAACTTCGTATAATGTATGCTATACGAAGTTATTAGGTGATAT
CAGATCCACTAGTGGCCTATGCGGCCGCGGTAGATATTTACATACACATTATATATATCAGATACACATT
TCAAGGCTCCTTATTTTGGCTTTCTTTTTTTTTTTTTTTTTTTTCCCTGGAAGACGTCATACTCGTGGTT
ATATAATCTCCTACTTCTTTGGAAAATGGACACTTAATCAATGACGGTTGATAGCAGTACGTGCACTAGC
AGACTAATATGAAGAAGACGTTCGAGCAGTTTCGAAAAAGCAATTTACTATTTCAGGTTCTCAAAGGACC
CCAGCATCTAGAATGTCAGAAGTTATTTGTCCTTGATTCTTCATTCAATCCACCACATCTGGCCCATTTT
CAACTACTATCGCAGACTATTAAAAACTTCAAATTGAAGGACACCCGTTCGCATGTTTTATTACTGTTAG
CGGTGAATAATGCAGATAAGTTGCCTAAGCCGGCATCTTTTCCAACTCGTCTGGAAATGATGTGCTTATT
CGCTGACTACCTTCAGGAGAAGCTCCCCCAATCTGTAGTATCTGTCGGGTTGACTGTTTTCTCGAAATTC
ATCGACAAGGACAAAATATTACATGAGCAATTTGTTAAAGGATGCAGTGCAGATATAGGCTACTTAGTTG
GTTTTGATACAATTGCTAGGATCTTTGATGAAAAATATTATCATCCTTTAAAAATCAGTGATGTAATGGA
GAGCTTCATGTCGGGATCTCAATTATATTGCTTGGCGAGAGGCGATTGCCATCTCAGTGCTGAATCGCAA
CTAAGATACGCCAGTGACATCCTTGAGGGAAAATTCGAACCGGTAATACCAAGAGAATGGGGCGCTAGGA
TTCATGTTATGCAAAATGATTATCCAGCATTAAGAAATGTTTCATCATCCGAGATTAGGAACAAACTGAA
GAATGGGCAAGTGGAGAGTTTGAAAGACGAGTTGCCATTGTGCATATACGATTATTTGATCAATAATAAG
ACAATATTTGATTGAAAGAGAAAGATAGAAATTCAAATGCCTTTCATGGAGATATATGTATATAGATAAA
GATAATATTAGGAACAAAAAAAACTTTCTGTTATACTAGACTAGTAATCTTAAAACAATAACATAGCAAC
AAGGCATGTACCAAAAAGAAGGGGGTCCAATTGCATGCTTGGATTTGCTGAGTTCGCGTATTTTGAAATC
ACTCTTTTCTTGGAGTCTTCACCTTCTTGCGTTAAATCTTTGTACCCTTTTTCTATGATTGTACCATCCT
GTTTAACATTCAGCGTATTTTCCTTCTTACCAGAAATACAAGTGAATTTCCCACCCCTGATGATTGATCT
TCCATTTGATGGGTTTGTCCATTTATTGCAATCCAACACGTTTGATGAACTCTTAATAAAAGCGCTACCT
CCGCGGATCTGCCGGTCTCCCTATAGTGAGTCGTATTAATTTCGATAAGCCAGGTTAACCTGCATTAATG
AATCGGCCAACGCGCGGGGAGAGGCGGTTTGCGTATTGGGCGCTCTTCCGCTTCCTCGCTCACTGACTCG
CTGCGCTCGGTCGTTCGGCTGCGGCGAGCGGTATCAGCTCACTCAAAGGCGGTAATACGGTTATCCACAG
AATCAGGGGATAACGCAGGAAAGAACATGTGAGCAAAAGGCCAGCAAAAGGCCAGGAACCGTAAAAAGGC
CGCGTTGCTGGCGTTTTTCCATAGGCTCCGCCCCCCTGACGAGCATCACAAAAATCGACGCTCAAGTCAG
AGGTGGCGAAACCCGACAGGACTATAAAGATACCAGGCGTTTCCCCCTGGAAGCTCCCTCGTGCGCTCTC
CTGTTCCGACCCTGCCGCTTACCGGATACCTGTCCGCCTTTCTCCCTTCGGGAAGCGTGGCGCTTTCTCA
TAGCTCACGCTGTAGGTATCTCAGTTCGGTGTAGGTCGTTCGCTCCAAGCTGGGCTGTGTGCACGAACCC
CCCGTTCAGCCCGACCGCTGCGCCTTATCCGGTAACTATCGTCTTGAGTCCAACCCGGTAAGACACGACT
TATCGCCACTGGCAGCAGCCACTGGTAACAGGATTAGCAGAGCGAGGTATGTAGGCGGTGCTACAGAGTT
CTTGAAGTGGTGGCCTAACTACGGCTACACTAGAAGAACAGTATTTGGTATCTGCGCTCTGCTGAAGCCA
GTTACCTTCGGAAAAAGAGTTGGTAGCTCTTGATCCGGCAAACAAACCACCGCTGGTAGCGGTGGTTTTT
TTGTTTGCAAGCAGCAGATTACGCGCAGAAAAAAAGGATCTCAAGAAGATCCTTTGATCTTTTCTACGGG
GTCTGACGCTCAGTGGAACGAAAACTCACGTTAAGGGATTTTGGTCATGAGATTATCAAAAAGGATCTTC
ACCTAGATCCTTTTAAATTAAAAATGAAGTTTTAAATCAATCTAAAGTATATATGAGTAAACTTGGTCTG
ACAGTTACCAATGCTTAATCAGTGAGGCACCTATCTCAGCGATCTGTCTATTTCGTTCATCCATAGTTGC
CTGACTCCCCGTCGTGTAGATAACTACGATACGGGAGGGCTTACCATCTGGCCCCAGTGCTGCAATGATA
CCGCGAGACCCACGCTCACCGGCTCCAGATTTATCAGCAATAAACCAGCCAGCCGGAAGGGCCGAGCGCA
GAAGTGGTCCTGCAACTTTATCCGCCTCCATCCAGTCTATTAATTGTTGCCGGGAAGCTAGAGTAAGTAG
TTCGCCAGTTAATAGTTTGCGCAACGTTGTTGCCATTGCTACAGGCATCGTGGTGTCACGCTCGTCGTTT
GGTATGGCTTCATTCAGCTCCGGTTCCCAACGATCAAGGCGAGTTACATGATCCCCCATGTTGTGCAAAA
AAGCGGTTAGCTCCTTCGGTCCTCCGATCGTTGTCAGAAGTAAGTTGGCCGCAGTGTTATCACTCATGGT
TATGGCAGCACTGCATAATTCTCTTACTGTCATGCCATCCGTAAGATGCTTTTCTGTGACTGGTGAGTAC
TCAACCAAGTCATTCTGAGAATAGTGTATGCGGCGACCGAGTTGCTCTTGCCCGGCGTCAATACGGGATA
ATACCGCGCCACATAGCAGAACTTTAAAAGTGCTCATCATTGGAAAACGTTCTTCGGGGCGAAAACTCTC
AAGGATCTTACCGCTGTTGAGATCCAGTTCGATGTAACCCACTCGTGCACCCAACTGATCTTCAGCATCT
TTTACTTTCACCAGCGTTTCTGGGTGAGCAAAAACAGGAAGGCAAAATGCCGCAAAAAAGGGAATAAGGG
CGACACGGAAATGTTGAATACTCATACTCTTCCTTTTTCAATATTATTGAAGCATTTATCAGGGTTATTG
TCTCATGAGCGGATACATATTTGAATGTATTTAGAAAAATAAACAAATAGGGGTTCCGCGCACATTTCCC
CGAAAAGTGCCACCTGACGTCTAAGAAACCATTATTATCATGACATTAACCTATAAAAATAGGCGTATCA
CGAGGCCCTTTCGTCTCGCGCGTTTCGGTGATGACGGTGAAAACCTCTGACACATGCAGCTCCCGGAGAC
GGTCACAGCTTGTCTGTAAGCGGATGCCGGGAGCAGACAAGCCCGTCAGGGCGCGTCAGCGGGTGTTGGC
GGGTGTCGGGGCTGGCTTAACTATGCGGCATCAGAGCAGATTGTACTGAGAGTGCACCATATGGACATAT
TGTCGTTAGAACGCGGCTACAATTAATACATAACCTTATGTATCATACACATACGATTTAGGTGACACTA
TA
Features (pLannotate 1.2.2; 18 found; start..end, strand, type, name):
     19..1104    +  CDS            EMC1 (fragment): EMC1_YEAST - Experimental evidence at protein level: Swiss-Prot protein existence level 1. Part of the endoplasmic reticulum membrane protein complex (EMC) that enables the energy-independent insertion into endoplasmic reticulum membranes of newly synthesized membrane proteins (PubMed:29809151). Preferentially accommodates proteins with transmembrane domains that are weakly hydrophobic or contain destabilizing features such as charged and aromatic residues (PubMed:29809151). Involved in the cotranslational insertion of multi- pass membrane proteins in which stop-transfer membrane-anchor sequen
   1156..1869    +  CDS            GFP (S65T): GFP (S65T) is a basic (constitutively fluorescent) green fluorescent protein published in 1995, derived from Aequorea victoria.
   1906..2619    +  CDS            GFP (S65T): GFP (S65T) is a basic (constitutively fluorescent) green fluorescent protein published in 1995, derived from Aequorea victoria.
   2643..2830    +  terminator     ADH1 terminator: S. cerevisiae ADH1; transcription terminator for the S. cerevisiae alcohol dehydrogenase 1 (ADH1) gene
   2905..3248    +  promoter       TEF promoter: Ashbya gossypii TEF promoter
   3255..3819    +  CDS            NrsR (fragment): nourseothricin acetyltransferase; Streptomyces noursei nat1; confers resistance to nourseothricin
   3827..4024    +  terminator     TEF terminator: Ashbya gossypii TEF terminator
   4087..4120    -  protein_bind   loxP: Cre-mediated recombination occurs in the 8-bp core sequence (GCATACAT). Cre recombinase
   4349..5122    +  CDS            POF1: POF1_YEAST - Experimental evidence at protein level: Swiss-Prot protein existence level 1. Catalyzes the formation of NAD(+) from nicotinamide mononucleotide (NMN) and ATP. Involved in the salvage pathway for NAD(+) biosynthesis via NMN (PubMed:24759102). Involved in the filamentation pathway. Suppresses the filamentation defect of a KSS1 deletion (PubMed:21460040). From Saccharomyces cerevisiae (strain ATCC 204508 / S288c) (Baker's yeast).
   5233..5565    -  CDS            SPS22 (fragment): SPS22_YEAST - Protein inferred from homology: Swiss-Prot protein existence level 3. Redundant with SPS2 for the organization of the beta-glucan layer of the spore wall. From Saccharomyces cerevisiae (strain ATCC 204508 / S288c) (Baker's yeast).
   5550..5568    -  promoter       T7 promoter: promoter for bacteriophage T7 RNA polymerase
   5590..5643    -  CDS            lacI (fragment): lac repressor; lacI; The lac repressor binds to the lac operator to inhibit transcription in E. coli. This inhibition can be relieved by adding lactose or isopropyl-β-D-thiogalactopyranoside (IPTG).
   5826..6414    -  rep_origin     ori: high-copy-number ColE1/pMB1/pBR322/pUC origin of replication
   6585..7445    -  CDS            AmpR: β-lactamase; bla; confers resistance to ampicillin, carbenicillin, and related antibiotics
   7446..7550    -  promoter       AmpR promoter: bla
   7645..7680    +  CDS            rop (fragment): Rop protein, which maintains plasmids at low copy number; rop
   7782..7833    +  misc_feature   bom (fragment): basis of mobility region from pBR322
   7896..2       +  promoter       SP6 promoter (across the origin): promoter for bacteriophage SP6 RNA polymerase
