[The description below was written by a language model from this plasmid's Addgene catalogue record and pLannotate feature annotations shown in this document.]
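Description:
EMC1-2EGFP-ter-NAT is a yeast integrating tagging plasmid built on the UG74-2GFP backbone. It is designed to add a tandem double GFP tag to the C terminus of the Saccharomyces cerevisiae EMC1 gene so that the fusion protein serves as a fluorescent marker of the endoplasmic reticulum. In E. coli it is maintained through a high-copy ColE1/pUC-type origin and selected with ampicillin via the bla gene. No yeast replication origin or centromere is annotated, consistent with use by chromosomal integration rather than episomal maintenance.

The payload begins with a 3′ fragment of the EMC1 coding sequence, which encodes a subunit of the ER membrane protein complex that inserts newly made membrane proteins into the ER membrane. This fragment is followed by two consecutive GFP open reading frames, annotated as the S65T variant and catalogued as 2EGFP, and then the ADH1 terminator. No promoter is annotated upstream of the EMC1 fragment, so the fusion is presumably expressed from the native EMC1 promoter once integrated. Downstream sits the natMX-type marker, in which the Ashbya gossypii TEF promoter and terminator flank nourseothricin acetyltransferase to allow nourseothricin selection of yeast transformants. A single loxP site follows the marker. Beyond it lies yeast genomic sequence annotated as POF1 and part of SPS22. This sequence plausibly represents the region downstream of EMC1 and could act as a second homology arm, although the record does not say so. Flanking SP6 and T7 promoters and the short lacI, rop and bom fragments are backbone remnants. The plasmid was deposited with a study of ER lipid imbalance, endomembrane homeostasis and autophagy.
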