Addgene plasmid #184763: EMC1-2EGFP-ter-NAT
Purpose: Marker for yeast endoplasmic reticulum (ER). Integration of 2xGFP tag at EMC1 C terminus. Uses antibiotic resistance marker natMX6.
Depositing lab: Zhiping Xie. Depositing organization: Shanghai Jiao Tong University. Publication: Excess diacylglycerol at the endoplasmic reticulum disrupts endomembrane homeostasis and autophagy. Li D, Yang SG, He CW, Zhang ZT, Liang Y, Li H, Zhu J, Su X, Gong Q, Xie Z. BMC Biol. 2020 Aug 28;18(1):107. doi: 10.1186/s12915-020-00837-w. PubMed 32859196.
Backbone
  Vector backbone: UG74-2GFP
  Vector type: Yeast Expression
Growth in bacteria
  Bacterial resistance: Ampicillin, 100 μg/mL
  Growth temperature: 37°C
  Growth strain: DH5alpha
  Copy number: High Copy
Gene/Insert
  Gene/Insert name: EMC1
  Species: S. cerevisiae (budding yeast)
  Entrez Gene: EMC1
  Tag / fusion protein: 2EGFP (C terminal on insert)
  Cloning method: Gibson Cloning
Terms and licenses: Academic/Nonprofit Terms; Industry Terms: Not Available to Industry
How to cite: EMC1-2EGFP-ter-NAT was a gift from Zhiping Xie (Addgene plasmid # 184763 ; http://n2t.net/addgene:184763 ; RRID:Addgene_184763)
